Addgene plasmid #222613: pCAG SRGAP2A_EVH1(P339L F342C)
Purpose: Expresses a form of full length SRGAP2 with two point mutations (P339L and F342C) that abrogate EVH1 binding site for Homer1
Depositing lab: Franck Polleux. Depositing organization: Columbia University. Publication: SRGAP2 and Its Human-Specific Paralog Co-Regulate the Development of Excitatory and Inhibitory Synapses. Fossati M, Pizzarelli R, Schmidt ER, Kupferman JV, Stroebel D, Polleux F, Charrier C. Neuron. 2016 Jul 20;91(2):356-69. doi: 10.1016/j.neuron.2016.06.013. Epub 2016 Jun 30. PubMed 27373832.
Backbone
  Vector backbone: pCAG
  Vector type: Mammalian Expression
Growth in bacteria
  Bacterial resistance: Ampicillin, 100 μg/mL
  Growth temperature: 37°C
  Growth strain: DH5alpha
  Copy number: Unknown
Gene/Insert
  Gene/Insert name: SRGAP2
  Species: H. sapiens (human)
  Mutation: Point mutations P339L and F342C
  Entrez Gene: SRGAP2 (a.k.a. ARHGAP34, FNBP2, SRGAP2A, SRGAP3)
  Tag / fusion protein: EGFP (C terminal on insert)
Terms and licenses: Academic/Nonprofit Terms; Industry Terms: Not Available to Industry
How to cite: pCAG SRGAP2A_EVH1(P339L F342C) was a gift from Franck Polleux (Addgene plasmid # 222613 ; http://n2t.net/addgene:222613 ; RRID:Addgene_222613)
