[The description below was written by a language model from this plasmid's Addgene catalogue record and pLannotate feature annotations shown in this document.]
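Description:
pCAG SRGAP2A_EVH1(P339L F342C) is a mammalian expression plasmid built on the pCAG backbone that produces full-length human SRGAP2 (SRGAP2A) fused at its C terminus to EGFP. Transcription is driven by the composite CAG promoter, annotated here as the CMV immediate-early enhancer, the chicken β-actin promoter and a chimeric chicken β-actin/rabbit β-globin intron. This arrangement gives strong, broadly active expression in mammalian cells. The SRGAP2 coding sequence is joined to EGFP through a short remnant of a multiple cloning site, and the transcript ends at a rabbit β-globin polyadenylation signal; the small "HBB" fragment annotated just upstream of that signal is most likely part of the same β-globin 3′ region rather than a separate coding element. In bacteria the plasmid replicates from a high-copy ColE1/pUC-type origin and is selected with ampicillin through the bla gene. The backbone also carries an SV40 origin with an SV40 poly(A) signal and leftover lac promoter/operator and lacI fragments, which have no evident role in the expression cassette.

The insert carries two point mutations, P339L and F342C, which according to the record abolish the EVH1-binding site through which SRGAP2 interacts with Homer1. SRGAP2 is a Rac1 GTPase-activating protein involved in neuronal migration, neurite outgrowth and dendritic spine maturation. The construct therefore serves as a fluorescently traceable, Homer1-binding-deficient variant for comparison with the wild-type protein in studies of synapse development. Two full-sequence records are provided (8,874 and 8,828 nt). Their feature layouts are the same except in the chicken β-actin promoter, which is annotated as two fragments in the longer record and as one continuous element in the shorter one.
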