Features (pLannotate 1.2.2; 20 found; start..end, strand, type, name):
    199..254     -  polyA_signal   β-globin poly(A) signal: rabbit β-globin polyadenylation signal (Gil and Proudfoot, 1987)
    325..402     -  CDS            HBB (fragment): HBB_PONPY - Experimental evidence at transcript level: Swiss-Prot protein existence level 2. Involved in oxygen transport from the lung to the various peripheral tissues. From Pongo pygmaeus (Bornean orangutan).
    411..1130    -  CDS            EGFP: the original enhanced GFP (Yang et al., 1996) mammalian codon-optimized
   1138..1169    -  misc_feature   MCS (fragment): multiple cloning site
   1176..4388    -  CDS            SRGAP2: SRGP2_HUMAN - Also known as ARHGAP34, FNBP2, KIAA0456, SRGAP2A. Experimental evidence at protein level: Swiss-Prot protein existence level 1. RAC1 GTPase activating protein (GAP) that binds and deforms membranes, and regulates actin dynamics to regulate cell migration and differentiation. Plays an important role in different aspects of neuronal morphogenesis and migration mainly during development of the cerebral cortex. This includes the biogenesis of neurites, where it is required for both axons and dendrites outgrowth, and the maturation of the dendritic spines. Also stimulates the branchin
   4462..5478    -  intron         chimeric intron: chimera between introns from chicken β-actin and rabbit β-globin
   5479..5633    -  promoter       chicken β-actin promoter (fragment): contains a 21-bp deletion relative to the standard chicken β-actin promoter
   5678..5799    -  promoter       chicken β-actin promoter (fragment): contains a 21-bp deletion relative to the standard chicken β-actin promoter
   5801..6180    -  enhancer       CMV enhancer: human cytomegalovirus immediate early enhancer
   6211..6315    +  promoter       AmpR promoter: bla
   6316..7176    +  CDS            AmpR: β-lactamase; bla; confers resistance to ampicillin, carbenicillin, and related antibiotics
   7347..7935    +  rep_origin     ori: high-copy-number ColE1/pMB1/pBR322/pUC origin of replication
   8118..8172    +  CDS            lacI (fragment): lac repressor; lacI; The lac repressor binds to the lac operator to inhibit transcription in E. coli. This inhibition can be relieved by adding lactose or isopropyl-β-D-thiogalactopyranoside (IPTG).
   8174..8308    -  polyA_signal   SV40 poly(A) signal: SV40 polyadenylation signal
   8328..8463    -  rep_origin     SV40 ori: SV40 origin of replication
   8487..8509    -  promoter       SV40 promoter (fragment): SV40 enhancer and early promoter
   8516..8555    +  CDS            lacI (fragment): lac repressor; lacI; The lac repressor binds to the lac operator to inhibit transcription in E. coli. This inhibition can be relieved by adding lactose or isopropyl-β-D-thiogalactopyranoside (IPTG).
   8568..8589    +  protein_bind   CAP binding site: CAP binding activates transcription in the presence of cAMP. E. coli catabolite activator protein
   8604..8634    +  promoter       lac promoter: promoter for the E. coli lac operon
   8642..8658    +  protein_bind   lac operator: The lac repressor binds to the lac operator to inhibit transcription in E. coli. This inhibition can be relieved by adding lactose or isopropyl-β-D-thiogalactopyranoside (IPTG). lac repressor encoded by lacI
>Addgene plasmid #222613 | pCAG SRGAP2A_EVH1(P339L F342C) | addgene full sequence | sequence record 440801 | Addgene NGS Result
AAAAAAAATCTAACCTCAAGTCAAGGCTTTTCTATGGAATAAGGAATGGACAGCAGGGGGCTGTTTCATA
TACTGATGACCTCTTTATAGCCAACCTTTGTTCATGGCAGCCAGCATATGGGCATATGTTGCCAAACTCT
AAACCAAATACTCATTCTGATGTTTTAAATGATTTGCCCTCCCATATGTCCTTCCGAGTGAGAGACACAA
AAAATTCCAACACACTATTGCAATGAAAATAAATTTCCTTTATTAGCCAGAAGTCAGATGCTCAAGGGGC
TTCATGATGTCCCCATAATTTTTGGCAGAGGGAAAAAGATCTCAGTGGTATTTGTGAGCCAGGGCATTGG
CCACACCAGCCACCACCTTCTGATAGGCAGCCTGCACCTGAGGAGTGAATTGCGGCCGCTTTACTTGTAC
AGCTCGTCCATGCCGAGAGTGATCCCGGCGGCGGTCACGAACTCCAGCAGGACCATGTGATCGCGCTTCT
CGTTGGGGTCTTTGCTCAGGGCGGACTGGGTGCTCAGGTAGTGGTTGTCGGGCAGCAGCACGGGGCCGTC
GCCGATGGGGGTGTTCTGCTGGTAGTGGTCGGCGAGCTGCACGCTGCCGTCCTCGATGTTGTGGCGGATC
TTGAAGTTCACCTTGATGCCGTTCTTCTGCTTGTCGGCCATGATATAGACGTTGTGGCTGTTGTAGTTGT
ACTCCAGCTTGTGCCCCAGGATGTTGCCGTCCTCCTTGAAGTCGATGCCCTTCAGCTCGATGCGGTTCAC
CAGGGTGTCGCCCTCGAACTTCACCTCGGCGCGGGTCTTGTAGTTGCCGTCGTCCTTGAAGAAGATGGTG
CGCTCCTGGACGTAGCCTTCGGGCATGGCGGACTTGAAGAAGTCGTGCTGCTTCATGTGGTCGGGGTAGC
GGCTGAAGCACTGCACGCCGTAGGTCAGGGTGGTCACGAGGGTGGGCCAGGGCACGGGCAGCTTGCCGGT
GGTGCAGATGAACTTCAGGGTCAGCTTGCCGTAGGTGGCATCGCCCTCGCCCTCGCCGGACACGCTGAAC
TTGTGGCCGTTTACGTCGCCGTCCAGCTCGACCAGGATGGGCACCACCCCGGTGAACAGCTCCTCGCCCT
TGCTCACCATGGTGGCGACCGGTGGATCCCGGGCCCGCGGTACCGTCGATCGAGCGACAGTACAAGACTT
GTCAGTAGACTGTGGGGAAGTTGATGAGTTGACACCAGGGCTAGTGGCATTTGTTTTGGGGAAGACAGTG
GGCTTGGGCCGTGTGGCTGGTGGTTTGACCGGGGCAGCCATCTTGACAGACTTGACAGGCCGGAAGGCGC
AGGCGATGTCCCCAGCAGTACTGGCGCTGCGCTGGAAGGCGGGCTCGGGGTCCTTGAGGAGCTGGGTGTG
CAGAGGGCTGGAGGGCTCTGACGTGGGGGCCACCACTGGGGAGGTTTTGAGGGGCTCCAAGGTGTCCAGA
ACCACGTCAGGGGTGTGTTTGACACTGCTCTGCCGTTCTAGTTCCCGTAGCTCATTCAGGGCCGAGTTCA
TTGTTGCCTCAATATCCTGAGCAATGACCTCAGGGTCCATGGGCCGATGGTTATTGAAGCTTTTTGACCT
TCCCGCTGTGGCAGTCTTCCGGATCTGTGGACTATCCAGCCGATTCTTCAGGGATGAGTGGCGGCTGATG
GAGTTGAGGCTCCCGTGCCCACTGATGGAACACTTATCTGGCCCTTCTTTGGGGAGGCTCTGGCTCATGA
TGGGCTGGGAGGATGGGCGGCAGCTAGCCCCCACCCCTGGGGAGGAGGAGTCAGTCAGGGAACTGCTCAG
CCCATGGCTGTCACTCCGAAAAGTTTTCCGGATGCTCCCAGATTCTGGACGCTTCCTTTGCTTGTTGATG
TTTGCAAGATAAATATCGGCTACATGACCCCCACTGGGACAGCTGGCCCCCGCTCTGGCTGTCACCTTTT
CTTCAGGTGGCTCAGAAATGACCTCAATCTCAGACTTGGGGCTGGACCTCTCCACGACACCGTCCTCGGT
GTCTTGGACCACGATGTACTGATGGGGGATGAGTCCGTCGATGCCATTGTGCCGGCCTTCCCACCAGTCG
TCGGAAGCCCGCTGGTAAAGCAGCAGGGATGCTCCCTTCTTAAAGGACAGCTCTCGGGCTGTCCGGCCCA
CGTAGTCAAACTTGGCAATGGCCTCGATGGGCTCACATTCGTCATCGCTCGTGTGGTGCTCTGCGGTCAC
ATCCTGGGTTGAGTCTTCAACCGAGGTAGTCTCTCCATGAGGGCTATCACAGTAATCCTCCATGCTTCCT
CCTCTGCTGTAGACAGGGCCCTCCAGCTCCCTGGGGCTTGGGAAGATGTTCTCATGCTGGATGATGATGG
TTTTGATCAGCTCATTCACGTGGGCTTGGCAGGACACCTGGTCGTGGCCCTCTGGCACTGACATTAGCGA
GGGCCCGAAGCAGATGGCGAGGTTGTAGGGGTCCATCATGTTCTCTTCACTGAACTGTGATAAATGATTG
AGGAAGGCAAAGAGGTATCTCATGATAATCAGAGTGGTTTTGGGCAGGACTAGGAGGACTTTCCGGATGT
GCAGAGCTCTCTCCTGCAGGTTGTCCATTGTGACGCAGGCCATCAGGTCATGAAAGATGTCCTTGGGGAA
GAGAGGGTGTTCCAGCCCCCGGAAGTAAAGCTTCAGGACACCAGCTATGGAATCCATGTCATGGTCGTTC
TGGTCCCCAGCCAGGGGGTCCTCTCCTCTCTCAAAGGCATTTTTGATGTCATTCACTTCCACCTGGGATC
CTGACACCCGGAAAATTCCTTCATGCTGTAGTCCGTGTCTGCTGATAAACCGGATACAGCTTTCCACCAC
CAGAGGAATTGCCTGGCTGGAGTCCTGTTTCCTCACAGTTGAGCTGCGCCTGGCTAGACTGCAATCTGTC
CGCTGACTTTCTCCCAGGGTTTTCTGCAGAAGGTCATGCTTGGCTTGTAACTTGGTGATGAGGTTCCTGC
CCTCCAGGTACTCTTTCATTTTTGTGAAATAAAACTGCTCTGTCTCTTGCTGGTTGGCTCTCCTCTTAGC
AATGCTGGGCTTGCTCATGAAGGTTTCAGAGACCGTGGACTTGACGGACTCCATGGAGTTGCTGTACTGG
AAGCAGTCAGACACATCAAAGTCCTCGACAGTCACAATGTCCTGGATGGTTTGCAGGGTGGCCTCCATTG
TCTTCTTTACCTCTTCGTTTTCAATCTTTAGAGTGGATAAGCGAGACTGCAGTTGTTGGCATCTCTGTAC
CAGCTCACTCTGGACAGGCTGCTGGGCACAGAGCTGGGAAGCCATATCCCCCATGTGGGGCTGAAACTCA
CACTTCATAAGGGGGCAGAAGACGTTGTTGTACATCTCCATGAGGCGCTGCTTGTCACTGGTGGCATCCA
GGTTTTCTACTGCATTCTCGATGGCATCCAGACCCTCATGCTTCGACTGTTCCAGGTTTAACTCAGCAGA
GAGGAAGGTGCGTAGAGCCCGGTTCAGACTTGCATGGTAGCCTAAGTCACAACACTGATCAATAAGGTCA
GATAGGTCATGGATGTAGTACTTGAAGACAGATGCATTGGTTGCCTCCAAAGCCAGCAAGTACTCATTCC
GGGCTTTGATGGCCTTCAGCTTATTCTCCGTGTACTTGGCTTGACGCTTCTCCTTCATCTTCTCAATCTT
CTTCACTGAGCTCCTCCGGACATGTTTCTCCTCAATGCGAACGTTGGCCGTGGAGTCAGGGGAGCGTGGG
GTCTGCCGGTCCTCCTGCTTTACCGATTTACCAATTTGCTTCTCCTCCTGCTTCTCCGCCTCCTTTAGTT
TGCTCTGAGCACTGATGCTGTCGGCATTGTACATGTGATATGTCTTCATCACCGAGTAGAGCTCGTTCAG
GACCTTCATCAAATCATCTTGGAGCTGCTGGCCGACTTCTTTACTCTTTTTAAAGAGTCTTCCTGAGTCC
TCGCTGACTTGTACAAATCGAGGAATGATATTATTCAGGTAGATGTCACTCAGGGTGGTATGGTCCCTGC
TTTCCCGCTTCACCTGGTTTAAGAGGAGATTCCAGCAGTTGACTGGAGAGAGAACATTCTGATCCTTCTT
GAATTGCTGGTCCTTGGTGCTGCGTGTCTTGGCCAGGAAGCGTTCTGCCAGCTTCTCCAGGTTGCGGGAG
TAGTCCATCTCAATCTCTGCCTTCTTTCGGAAGAAGTCCTGGAGGTCCTGCAACAGTTGCACCCGAAGCT
CACACTGCTGGTCCAGGCATTTCATCTGCTCTGTGAGCTGAGCACGGATCTCTTTGACCTGAGTATCGTA
CTCTGCTATGATCTCCTTATCCTTTTTGAATTTGGCTGGAGACGTCATGAATTAGCTTGAGCTCGAGCAA
TTCTTTGCCAAAATGATGAGACAGCACAATAACCAGCACGTTGCCCAGGAGCTGTAGGAAAAAGAAGAAG
GCATGAACATGGTTAGCAGAGGCTCTAGAGCCGCCGGTCACACGCCAGAAGCCGAACCCCGCCCTGCCCC
GTCCCCCCCGAAGGCAGCCGTCCCCCCGCGGACAGCCCCGAGGCTGGAGAGGGAGAAGGGGACGGCGGCG
CGGCGACGCACGAAGGCCCTCCCCGCCCATTTCCTTCCTGCCGGCGCCGCACCGCTTCGCCCCGCGCCCG
CTAGAGGGGGTGCGGCGGCGCCTCCCAGATTTCGGCTCCGCACAGATTTGGGACAAAGGAAGTCCCTGCG
CCCTCTCGCACGATTACCATAAAAGGCAATGGCTGCGGCTCGCCGCGCCTCGACAGCCGCCGGCGCTCCG
GGGGCCGCCGCGCCCCTCCCCCGAGCCCTCCCCGGCCCGAGGCGGCCCCGCCCCGCCCGGCACCCCCACC
TGCCGCCACCCCCCGCCCGGCACGGCGAGCCCCGCGCCACGCCCCGTACGGAGCCCCGCACCCGAAGCCG
GGCCGTGCTCAGCAACTCGGGGAGGGGGGTGCAGGGGGGGTTGCAGCCCGACCGACGCGCCCACACCCCC
TGCTCACCCCCCCACGCACACACCCCGCACGCAGCCTTTGTTCCCCTCGCAGCCCCCCCCGCACCGCGGG
GCACCGCCCCCGGCCGCGCTCCCCTCGCGCACACTGCGGAGCGCACAAAGCCCCGCGCCGCGCCCGCAGC
GCTCACAGCCGCCGGGCAGCGCGGAGCCGCACGCGGCGCTCCCCACGCACACACACACGCACGCACCCCC
CGAGCCGCTCCCCCCGCACAAAGGGCCCTCCCGGAGCCCCTCAAGGCTTTCACGCAGCCACAGAAAAGAA
ACAAGCCGTCATTAAACCAAGCGCTAATTACAGCCCGGAGGAGAAGGGCCGTCCCGCCCGCTCACCTGTG
GGAGTAACGCGGTCAGTCAGAGCCGGGGCGGGCGGCGCGAGGCGGCGGCGGAGCGGGGCACGGGGCGAAG
GCAGCGCGCAGCGACTCCCGCCCGCCGCGCGCTTCGCTTTTTATAGGGCCGCCGCCGCCGCCGCCTCGCC
ATAAAAGGAAACTTTCGGAGCGCGCCGCTCTGATTGGCTGCCGCCGCACCTCTCCGCCTCGCCCCCCCCC
GCCCCCCCCCCCCCCCCCCCCCCCCCCGCCCCCGCCCCCCCCCCCCCCCCCCCCCCCCCCCCCCCACCAG
GGCGCGCCCCCCCCCCCCCCCCCGCCCCCATCGCTGCACAAAATAATTAAAAAATAAATAAATACAAAAT
TGGGGGTGGGGAGGGGGGGGAGATGGGGAGAGTGAAGCAGAACGTGGGGCTCACCTCGACCATGGTAATA
GCGATGACTAATACGTAGATGTACTGCCAAGTAGGAAAGTCCCATAAGGTCATGTACTGGGCATAATGCC
AGGCGGGCCATTTACCGTCATTGACGTCAATAGGGGGCGTACTTGGCATATGATACACTTGATGTACTGC
CAAGTGGGCAGTTTACCGTAAATACTCCACCCATTGACGTCAATGGAAAGTCCCTATTGGCGTTACTATG
GGAACATACGTCATTATTGACGTCAATGGGCGGGGGTCGTTGGGCGGTCAGCCAGGCGGGCCATTTACCG
TAAGTTATGTAACGCGGAACTCCATATATGGGCTATGAACTAATGACCCCGTAATTGATTACTATTAATA
ACTAGTCAATAATCAATGTCGACCCAGGTGGCACTTTTCGGGGAAATGTGCGCGGAACCCCTATTTGTTT
ATTTTTCTAAATACATTCAAATATGTATCCGCTCATGAGACAATAACCCTGATAAATGCTTCAATAATAT
TGAAAAAGGAAGAGTATGAGTATTCAACATTTCCGTGTCGCCCTTATTCCCTTTTTTGCGGCATTTTGCC
TTCCTGTTTTTGCTCACCCAGAAACGCTGGTGAAAGTAAAAGATGCTGAAGATCAGTTGGGTGCACGAGT
GGGTTACATCGAACTGGATCTCAACAGCGGTAAGATCCTTGAGAGTTTTCGCCCCGAAGAACGTTTTCCA
ATGATGAGCACTTTTAAAGTTCTGCTATGTGGCGCGGTATTATCCCGTATTGACGCCGGGCAAGAGCAAC
TCGGTCGCCGCATACACTATTCTCAGAATGACTTGGTTGAGTACTCACCAGTCACAGAAAAGCATCTTAC
GGATGGCATGACAGTAAGAGAATTATGCAGTGCTGCCATAACCATGAGTGATAACACTGCGGCCAACTTA
CTTCTGACAACGATCGGAGGACCGAAGGAGCTAACCGCTTTTTTGCACAACATGGGGGATCATGTAACTC
GCCTTGATCGTTGGGAACCGGAGCTGAATGAAGCCATACCAAACGACGAGCGTGACACCACGATGCCTGT
AGCAATGGCAACAACGTTGCGCAAACTATTAACTGGCGAACTACTTACTCTAGCTTCCCGGCAACAATTA
ATAGACTGGATGGAGGCGGATAAAGTTGCAGGACCACTTCTGCGCTCGGCCCTTCCGGCTGGCTGGTTTA
TTGCTGATAAATCTGGAGCCGGTGAGCGTGGGTCTCGCGGTATCATTGCAGCACTGGGGCCAGATGGTAA
GCCCTCCCGTATCGTAGTTATCTACACGACGGGGAGTCAGGCAACTATGGATGAACGAAATAGACAGATC
GCTGAGATAGGTGCCTCACTGATTAAGCATTGGTAACTGTCAGACCAAGTTTACTCATATATACTTTAGA
TTGATTTAAAACTTCATTTTTAATTTAAAAGGATCTAGGTGAAGATCCTTTTTGATAATCTCATGACCAA
AATCCCTTAACGTGAGTTTTCGTTCCACTGAGCGTCAGACCCCGTAGAAAAGATCAAAGGATCTTCTTGA
GATCCTTTTTTTCTGCGCGTAATCTGCTGCTTGCAAACAAAAAAACCACCGCTACCAGCGGTGGTTTGTT
TGCCGGATCAAGAGCTACCAACTCTTTTTCCGAAGGTAACTGGCTTCAGCAGAGCGCAGATACCAAATAC
TGTTCTTCTAGTGTAGCCGTAGTTAGGCCACCACTTCAAGAACTCTGTAGCACCGCCTACATACCTCGCT
CTGCTAATCCTGTTACCAGTGGCTGCTGCCAGTGGCGATAAGTCGTGTCTTACCGGGTTGGACTCAAGAC
GATAGTTACCGGATAAGGCGCAGCGGTCGGGCTGAACGGGGGGTTCGTGCACACAGCCCAGCTTGGAGCG
AACGACCTACACCGAACTGAGATACCTACAGCGTGAGCTATGAGAAAGCGCCACGCTTCCCGAAGGGAGA
AAGGCGGACAGGTATCCGGTAAGCGGCAGGGTCGGAACAGGAGAGCGCACGAGGGAGCTTCCAGGGGGAA
ACGCCTGGTATCTTTATAGTCCTGTCGGGTTTCGCCACCTCTGACTTGAGCGTCGATTTTTGTGATGCTC
GTCAGGGGGGCGGAGCCTATGGAAAAACGCCAGCAACGCGGCCTTTTTACGGTTCCTGGCCTTTTGCTGG
CCTTTTGCTCACATGTTCTTTCCTGCGTTATCCCCTGATTCTGTGGATAACCGTATTACCGCCTTTGAGT
GAGCTGATACCGCTCGCCGCAGCCGAACGACCGAGCGCAGCGAGTCAGTGAGCGAGGAAGCGGAAGAGCG
CCCAATACGCAAACCGCCTCTCCCCGCGCGTTGGCCGATTCATTAATGCAGCGGATCCAGACATGATAAG
ATACATTGATGAGTTTGGACAAACCACAACTAGAATGCAGTGAAAAAAATGCTTTATTTGTGAAATTTGT
GATGCTATTGCTTTATTTGTAACCATTATAAGCTGCAATAAACAAGTTAGCTTTTTGCAAAAGCCTAGGC
CTCCAAAAAAGCCTCCTCACTACTTCTGGAATAGCTCAGAGGCCGAGGCGGCCTCGGCCTCTGCATAAAT
AAAAAAAATTAGTCAGCCATGGGGCGGAGAATGGGCGGAACTGGGCGGAGTTAGGGGCGGGATGGGCGGA
GTTAGGGGCGGGACTATGGTTGCTGACTAATTGAGATGCGGATCCGCTGGCACGACAGGTTTCCCGACTG
GAAAGCGGGCAGTGAGCGCAACGCAATTAATGTGAGTTAGCTCACTCATTAGGCACCCCAGGCTTTACAC
TTTATGCTTCCGGCTCGTATGTTGTGTGGAATTGTGAGCGGATAACAATTTCACACAGGAAACAGCTATG
ACCATGATTACGCCAAGCTGGTCGACGGTGCACCGTCGACCAGCTGGTCGACGGTGCAGGTCGAGGGATC
TCCATAAGAGAAGAGGGACAGCTATGACTGGGAGTAGTCAGGAGAGGAGGAAAAATCTGGCTAGTAAAAC
ATGTAAGGAAAATTTTAGGGATGTTAAAGAAAAAAATAACACAAAACAAAATAT
