Features (pLannotate 1.2.2; 19 found; start..end, strand, type, name):
    199..254     -  polyA_signal   β-globin poly(A) signal: rabbit β-globin polyadenylation signal (Gil and Proudfoot, 1987)
    325..402     -  CDS            HBB (fragment): HBB_PONPY - Experimental evidence at transcript level: Swiss-Prot protein existence level 2. Involved in oxygen transport from the lung to the various peripheral tissues. From Pongo pygmaeus (Bornean orangutan).
    411..1130    -  CDS            EGFP: the original enhanced GFP (Yang et al., 1996) mammalian codon-optimized
   1138..1169    -  misc_feature   MCS (fragment): multiple cloning site
   1176..4388    -  CDS            SRGAP2: SRGP2_HUMAN - Also known as ARHGAP34, FNBP2, KIAA0456, SRGAP2A. Experimental evidence at protein level: Swiss-Prot protein existence level 1. RAC1 GTPase activating protein (GAP) that binds and deforms membranes, and regulates actin dynamics to regulate cell migration and differentiation. Plays an important role in different aspects of neuronal morphogenesis and migration mainly during development of the cerebral cortex. This includes the biogenesis of neurites, where it is required for both axons and dendrites outgrowth, and the maturation of the dendritic spines. Also stimulates the branchin
   4462..5478    -  intron         chimeric intron: chimera between introns from chicken β-actin and rabbit β-globin
   5479..5753    -  promoter       chicken β-actin promoter: No description available
   5755..6134    -  enhancer       CMV enhancer: human cytomegalovirus immediate early enhancer
   6165..6269    +  promoter       AmpR promoter: bla
   6270..7130    +  CDS            AmpR: β-lactamase; bla; confers resistance to ampicillin, carbenicillin, and related antibiotics
   7301..7889    +  rep_origin     ori: high-copy-number ColE1/pMB1/pBR322/pUC origin of replication
   8072..8126    +  CDS            lacI (fragment): lac repressor; lacI; The lac repressor binds to the lac operator to inhibit transcription in E. coli. This inhibition can be relieved by adding lactose or isopropyl-β-D-thiogalactopyranoside (IPTG).
   8128..8262    -  polyA_signal   SV40 poly(A) signal: SV40 polyadenylation signal
   8282..8417    -  rep_origin     SV40 ori: SV40 origin of replication
   8441..8463    -  promoter       SV40 promoter (fragment): SV40 enhancer and early promoter
   8470..8509    +  CDS            lacI (fragment): lac repressor; lacI; The lac repressor binds to the lac operator to inhibit transcription in E. coli. This inhibition can be relieved by adding lactose or isopropyl-β-D-thiogalactopyranoside (IPTG).
   8522..8543    +  protein_bind   CAP binding site: CAP binding activates transcription in the presence of cAMP. E. coli catabolite activator protein
   8558..8588    +  promoter       lac promoter: promoter for the E. coli lac operon
   8596..8612    +  protein_bind   lac operator: The lac repressor binds to the lac operator to inhibit transcription in E. coli. This inhibition can be relieved by adding lactose or isopropyl-β-D-thiogalactopyranoside (IPTG). lac repressor encoded by lacI
>Addgene plasmid #222613 | pCAG SRGAP2A_EVH1(P339L F342C) | addgene full sequence | sequence record 448399 | Addgene NGS Result
AAAAAAAATCTAACCTCAAGTCAAGGCTTTTCTATGGAATAAGGAATGGACAGCAGGGGGCTGTTTCATA
TACTGATGACCTCTTTATAGCCAACCTTTGTTCATGGCAGCCAGCATATGGGCATATGTTGCCAAACTCT
AAACCAAATACTCATTCTGATGTTTTAAATGATTTGCCCTCCCATATGTCCTTCCGAGTGAGAGACACAA
AAAATTCCAACACACTATTGCAATGAAAATAAATTTCCTTTATTAGCCAGAAGTCAGATGCTCAAGGGGC
TTCATGATGTCCCCATAATTTTTGGCAGAGGGAAAAAGATCTCAGTGGTATTTGTGAGCCAGGGCATTGG
CCACACCAGCCACCACCTTCTGATAGGCAGCCTGCACCTGAGGAGTGAATTGCGGCCGCTTTACTTGTAC
AGCTCGTCCATGCCGAGAGTGATCCCGGCGGCGGTCACGAACTCCAGCAGGACCATGTGATCGCGCTTCT
CGTTGGGGTCTTTGCTCAGGGCGGACTGGGTGCTCAGGTAGTGGTTGTCGGGCAGCAGCACGGGGCCGTC
GCCGATGGGGGTGTTCTGCTGGTAGTGGTCGGCGAGCTGCACGCTGCCGTCCTCGATGTTGTGGCGGATC
TTGAAGTTCACCTTGATGCCGTTCTTCTGCTTGTCGGCCATGATATAGACGTTGTGGCTGTTGTAGTTGT
ACTCCAGCTTGTGCCCCAGGATGTTGCCGTCCTCCTTGAAGTCGATGCCCTTCAGCTCGATGCGGTTCAC
CAGGGTGTCGCCCTCGAACTTCACCTCGGCGCGGGTCTTGTAGTTGCCGTCGTCCTTGAAGAAGATGGTG
CGCTCCTGGACGTAGCCTTCGGGCATGGCGGACTTGAAGAAGTCGTGCTGCTTCATGTGGTCGGGGTAGC
GGCTGAAGCACTGCACGCCGTAGGTCAGGGTGGTCACGAGGGTGGGCCAGGGCACGGGCAGCTTGCCGGT
GGTGCAGATGAACTTCAGGGTCAGCTTGCCGTAGGTGGCATCGCCCTCGCCCTCGCCGGACACGCTGAAC
TTGTGGCCGTTTACGTCGCCGTCCAGCTCGACCAGGATGGGCACCACCCCGGTGAACAGCTCCTCGCCCT
TGCTCACCATGGTGGCGACCGGTGGATCCCGGGCCCGCGGTACCGTCGATCGAGCGACAGTACAAGACTT
GTCAGTAGACTGTGGGGAAGTTGATGAGTTGACACCAGGGCTAGTGGCATTTGTTTTGGGGAAGACAGTG
GGCTTGGGCCGTGTGGCTGGTGGTTTGACCGGGGCAGCCATCTTGACAGACTTGACAGGCCGGAAGGCGC
AGGCGATGTCCCCAGCAGTACTGGCGCTGCGCTGGAAGGCGGGCTCGGGGTCCTTGAGGAGCTGGGTGTG
CAGAGGGCTGGAGGGCTCTGACGTGGGGGCCACCACTGGGGAGGTTTTGAGGGGCTCCAAGGTGTCCAGA
ACCACGTCAGGGGTGTGTTTGACACTGCTCTGCCGTTCTAGTTCCCGTAGCTCATTCAGGGCCGAGTTCA
TTGTTGCCTCAATATCCTGAGCAATGACCTCAGGGTCCATGGGCCGATGGTTATTGAAGCTTTTTGACCT
TCCCGCTGTGGCAGTCTTCCGGATCTGTGGACTATCCAGCCGATTCTTCAGGGATGAGTGGCGGCTGATG
GAGTTGAGGCTCCCGTGCCCACTGATGGAACACTTATCTGGCCCTTCTTTGGGGAGGCTCTGGCTCATGA
TGGGCTGGGAGGATGGGCGGCAGCTAGCCCCCACCCCTGGGGAGGAGGAGTCAGTCAGGGAACTGCTCAG
CCCATGGCTGTCACTCCGAAAAGTTTTCCGGATGCTCCCAGATTCTGGACGCTTCCTTTGCTTGTTGATG
TTTGCAAGATAAATATCGGCTACATGACCCCCACTGGGACAGCTGGCCCCCGCTCTGGCTGTCACCTTTT
CTTCAGGTGGCTCAGAAATGACCTCAATCTCAGACTTGGGGCTGGACCTCTCCACGACACCGTCCTCGGT
GTCTTGGACCACGATGTACTGATGGGGGATGAGTCCGTCGATGCCATTGTGCCGGCCTTCCCACCAGTCG
TCGGAAGCCCGCTGGTAAAGCAGCAGGGATGCTCCCTTCTTAAAGGACAGCTCTCGGGCTGTCCGGCCCA
CGTAGTCAAACTTGGCAATGGCCTCGATGGGCTCACATTCGTCATCGCTCGTGTGGTGCTCTGCGGTCAC
ATCCTGGGTTGAGTCTTCAACCGAGGTAGTCTCTCCATGAGGGCTATCACAGTAATCCTCCATGCTTCCT
CCTCTGCTGTAGACAGGGCCCTCCAGCTCCCTGGGGCTTGGGAAGATGTTCTCATGCTGGATGATGATGG
TTTTGATCAGCTCATTCACGTGGGCTTGGCAGGACACCTGGTCGTGGCCCTCTGGCACTGACATTAGCGA
GGGCCCGAAGCAGATGGCGAGGTTGTAGGGGTCCATCATGTTCTCTTCACTGAACTGTGATAAATGATTG
AGGAAGGCAAAGAGGTATCTCATGATAATCAGAGTGGTTTTGGGCAGGACTAGGAGGACTTTCCGGATGT
GCAGAGCTCTCTCCTGCAGGTTGTCCATTGTGACGCAGGCCATCAGGTCATGAAAGATGTCCTTGGGGAA
GAGAGGGTGTTCCAGCCCCCGGAAGTAAAGCTTCAGGACACCAGCTATGGAATCCATGTCATGGTCGTTC
TGGTCCCCAGCCAGGGGGTCCTCTCCTCTCTCAAAGGCATTTTTGATGTCATTCACTTCCACCTGGGATC
CTGACACCCGGAAAATTCCTTCATGCTGTAGTCCGTGTCTGCTGATAAACCGGATACAGCTTTCCACCAC
CAGAGGAATTGCCTGGCTGGAGTCCTGTTTCCTCACAGTTGAGCTGCGCCTGGCTAGACTGCAATCTGTC
CGCTGACTTTCTCCCAGGGTTTTCTGCAGAAGGTCATGCTTGGCTTGTAACTTGGTGATGAGGTTCCTGC
CCTCCAGGTACTCTTTCATTTTTGTGAAATAAAACTGCTCTGTCTCTTGCTGGTTGGCTCTCCTCTTAGC
AATGCTGGGCTTGCTCATGAAGGTTTCAGAGACCGTGGACTTGACGGACTCCATGGAGTTGCTGTACTGG
AAGCAGTCAGACACATCAAAGTCCTCGACAGTCACAATGTCCTGGATGGTTTGCAGGGTGGCCTCCATTG
TCTTCTTTACCTCTTCGTTTTCAATCTTTAGAGTGGATAAGCGAGACTGCAGTTGTTGGCATCTCTGTAC
CAGCTCACTCTGGACAGGCTGCTGGGCACAGAGCTGGGAAGCCATATCCCCCATGTGGGGCTGAAACTCA
CACTTCATAAGGGGGCAGAAGACGTTGTTGTACATCTCCATGAGGCGCTGCTTGTCACTGGTGGCATCCA
GGTTTTCTACTGCATTCTCGATGGCATCCAGACCCTCATGCTTCGACTGTTCCAGGTTTAACTCAGCAGA
GAGGAAGGTGCGTAGAGCCCGGTTCAGACTTGCATGGTAGCCTAAGTCACAACACTGATCAATAAGGTCA
GATAGGTCATGGATGTAGTACTTGAAGACAGATGCATTGGTTGCCTCCAAAGCCAGCAAGTACTCATTCC
GGGCTTTGATGGCCTTCAGCTTATTCTCCGTGTACTTGGCTTGACGCTTCTCCTTCATCTTCTCAATCTT
CTTCACTGAGCTCCTCCGGACATGTTTCTCCTCAATGCGAACGTTGGCCGTGGAGTCAGGGGAGCGTGGG
GTCTGCCGGTCCTCCTGCTTTACCGATTTACCAATTTGCTTCTCCTCCTGCTTCTCCGCCTCCTTTAGTT
TGCTCTGAGCACTGATGCTGTCGGCATTGTACATGTGATATGTCTTCATCACCGAGTAGAGCTCGTTCAG
GACCTTCATCAAATCATCTTGGAGCTGCTGGCCGACTTCTTTACTCTTTTTAAAGAGTCTTCCTGAGTCC
TCGCTGACTTGTACAAATCGAGGAATGATATTATTCAGGTAGATGTCACTCAGGGTGGTATGGTCCCTGC
TTTCCCGCTTCACCTGGTTTAAGAGGAGATTCCAGCAGTTGACTGGAGAGAGAACATTCTGATCCTTCTT
GAATTGCTGGTCCTTGGTGCTGCGTGTCTTGGCCAGGAAGCGTTCTGCCAGCTTCTCCAGGTTGCGGGAG
TAGTCCATCTCAATCTCTGCCTTCTTTCGGAAGAAGTCCTGGAGGTCCTGCAACAGTTGCACCCGAAGCT
CACACTGCTGGTCCAGGCATTTCATCTGCTCTGTGAGCTGAGCACGGATCTCTTTGACCTGAGTATCGTA
CTCTGCTATGATCTCCTTATCCTTTTTGAATTTGGCTGGAGACGTCATGAATTAGCTTGAGCTCGAGCAA
TTCTTTGCCAAAATGATGAGACAGCACAATAACCAGCACGTTGCCCAGGAGCTGTAGGAAAAAGAAGAAG
GCATGAACATGGTTAGCAGAGGCTCTAGAGCCGCCGGTCACACGCCAGAAGCCGAACCCCGCCCTGCCCC
GTCCCCCCCGAAGGCAGCCGTCCCCCCGCGGACAGCCCCGAGGCTGGAGAGGGAGAAGGGGACGGCGGCG
CGGCGACGCACGAAGGCCCTCCCCGCCCATTTCCTTCCTGCCGGCGCCGCACCGCTTCGCCCCGCGCCCG
CTAGAGGGGGTGCGGCGGCGCCTCCCAGATTTCGGCTCCGCACAGATTTGGGACAAAGGAAGTCCCTGCG
CCCTCTCGCACGATTACCATAAAAGGCAATGGCTGCGGCTCGCCGCGCCTCGACAGCCGCCGGCGCTCCG
GGGGCCGCCGCGCCCCTCCCCCGAGCCCTCCCCGGCCCGAGGCGGCCCCGCCCCGCCCGGCACCCCCACC
TGCCGCCACCCCCCGCCCGGCACGGCGAGCCCCGCGCCACGCCCCGTACGGAGCCCCGCACCCGAAGCCG
GGCCGTGCTCAGCAACTCGGGGAGGGGGGTGCAGGGGGGGTTGCAGCCCGACCGACGCGCCCACACCCCC
TGCTCACCCCCCCACGCACACACCCCGCACGCAGCCTTTGTTCCCCTCGCAGCCCCCCCCGCACCGCGGG
GCACCGCCCCCGGCCGCGCTCCCCTCGCGCACACTGCGGAGCGCACAAAGCCCCGCGCCGCGCCCGCAGC
GCTCACAGCCGCCGGGCAGCGCGGAGCCGCACGCGGCGCTCCCCACGCACACACACACGCACGCACCCCC
CGAGCCGCTCCCCCCGCACAAAGGGCCCTCCCGGAGCCCCTCAAGGCTTTCACGCAGCCACAGAAAAGAA
ACAAGCCGTCATTAAACCAAGCGCTAATTACAGCCCGGAGGAGAAGGGCCGTCCCGCCCGCTCACCTGTG
GGAGTAACGCGGTCAGTCAGAGCCGGGGCGGGCGGCGCGAGGCGGCGGCGGAGCGGGGCACGGGGCGAAG
GCAGCGCGCAGCGACTCCCGCCCGCCGCGCGCTTCGCTTTTTATAGGGCCGCCGCCGCCGCCGCCTCGCC
ATAAAAGGAAACTTTCGGAGCGCGCCGCTCTGATTGGCTGCCGCCGCACCTCTCCGCCTCGCCCCGCCCC
GCCCCTCGCCCCGCCCCGCCCCGCCTGGCGCSCCCCCCCCCCCCCCCGCCCCCATCGCTGCACAAAATAA
TTAAAAAATAAATAAATACAAAATTGGGGGTGGGGAGGGGGGGGAGATGGGGAGAGTGAAGCAGAACGTG
GGGCTCACCTCGACCATGGTAATAGCGATGACTAATACGTAGATGTACTGCCAAGTAGGAAAGTCCCATA
AGGTCATGTACTGGGCATAATGCCAGGCGGGCCATTTACCGTCATTGACGTCAATAGGGGGCGTACTTGG
CATATGATACACTTGATGTACTGCCAAGTGGGCAGTTTACCGTAAATACTCCACCCATTGACGTCAATGG
AAAGTCCCTATTGGCGTTACTATGGGAACATACGTCATTATTGACGTCAATGGGCGGGGGTCGTTGGGCG
GTCAGCCAGGCGGGCCATTTACCGTAAGTTATGTAACGCGGAACTCCATATATGGGCTATGAACTAATGA
CCCCGTAATTGATTACTATTAATAACTAGTCAATAATCAATGTCGACCCAGGTGGCACTTTTCGGGGAAA
TGTGCGCGGAACCCCTATTTGTTTATTTTTCTAAATACATTCAAATATGTATCCGCTCATGAGACAATAA
CCCTGATAAATGCTTCAATAATATTGAAAAAGGAAGAGTATGAGTATTCAACATTTCCGTGTCGCCCTTA
TTCCCTTTTTTGCGGCATTTTGCCTTCCTGTTTTTGCTCACCCAGAAACGCTGGTGAAAGTAAAAGATGC
TGAAGATCAGTTGGGTGCACGAGTGGGTTACATCGAACTGGATCTCAACAGCGGTAAGATCCTTGAGAGT
TTTCGCCCCGAAGAACGTTTTCCAATGATGAGCACTTTTAAAGTTCTGCTATGTGGCGCGGTATTATCCC
GTATTGACGCCGGGCAAGAGCAACTCGGTCGCCGCATACACTATTCTCAGAATGACTTGGTTGAGTACTC
ACCAGTCACAGAAAAGCATCTTACGGATGGCATGACAGTAAGAGAATTATGCAGTGCTGCCATAACCATG
AGTGATAACACTGCGGCCAACTTACTTCTGACAACGATCGGAGGACCGAAGGAGCTAACCGCTTTTTTGC
ACAACATGGGGGATCATGTAACTCGCCTTGATCGTTGGGAACCGGAGCTGAATGAAGCCATACCAAACGA
CGAGCGTGACACCACGATGCCTGTAGCAATGGCAACAACGTTGCGCAAACTATTAACTGGCGAACTACTT
ACTCTAGCTTCCCGGCAACAATTAATAGACTGGATGGAGGCGGATAAAGTTGCAGGACCACTTCTGCGCT
CGGCCCTTCCGGCTGGCTGGTTTATTGCTGATAAATCTGGAGCCGGTGAGCGTGGGTCTCGCGGTATCAT
TGCAGCACTGGGGCCAGATGGTAAGCCCTCCCGTATCGTAGTTATCTACACGACGGGGAGTCAGGCAACT
ATGGATGAACGAAATAGACAGATCGCTGAGATAGGTGCCTCACTGATTAAGCATTGGTAACTGTCAGACC
AAGTTTACTCATATATACTTTAGATTGATTTAAAACTTCATTTTTAATTTAAAAGGATCTAGGTGAAGAT
CCTTTTTGATAATCTCATGACCAAAATCCCTTAACGTGAGTTTTCGTTCCACTGAGCGTCAGACCCCGTA
GAAAAGATCAAAGGATCTTCTTGAGATCCTTTTTTTCTGCGCGTAATCTGCTGCTTGCAAACAAAAAAAC
CACCGCTACCAGCGGTGGTTTGTTTGCCGGATCAAGAGCTACCAACTCTTTTTCCGAAGGTAACTGGCTT
CAGCAGAGCGCAGATACCAAATACTGTTCTTCTAGTGTAGCCGTAGTTAGGCCACCACTTCAAGAACTCT
GTAGCACCGCCTACATACCTCGCTCTGCTAATCCTGTTACCAGTGGCTGCTGCCAGTGGCGATAAGTCGT
GTCTTACCGGGTTGGACTCAAGACGATAGTTACCGGATAAGGCGCAGCGGTCGGGCTGAACGGGGGGTTC
GTGCACACAGCCCAGCTTGGAGCGAACGACCTACACCGAACTGAGATACCTACAGCGTGAGCTATGAGAA
AGCGCCACGCTTCCCGAAGGGAGAAAGGCGGACAGGTATCCGGTAAGCGGCAGGGTCGGAACAGGAGAGC
GCACGAGGGAGCTTCCAGGGGGAAACGCCTGGTATCTTTATAGTCCTGTCGGGTTTCGCCACCTCTGACT
TGAGCGTCGATTTTTGTGATGCTCGTCAGGGGGGCGGAGCCTATGGAAAAACGCCAGCAACGCGGCCTTT
TTACGGTTCCTGGCCTTTTGCTGGCCTTTTGCTCACATGTTCTTTCCTGCGTTATCCCCTGATTCTGTGG
ATAACCGTATTACCGCCTTTGAGTGAGCTGATACCGCTCGCCGCAGCCGAACGACCGAGCGCAGCGAGTC
AGTGAGCGAGGAAGCGGAAGAGCGCCCAATACGCAAACCGCCTCTCCCCGCGCGTTGGCCGATTCATTAA
TGCAGCGGATCCAGACATGATAAGATACATTGATGAGTTTGGACAAACCACAACTAGAATGCAGTGAAAA
AAATGCTTTATTTGTGAAATTTGTGATGCTATTGCTTTATTTGTAACCATTATAAGCTGCAATAAACAAG
TTAGCTTTTTGCAAAAGCCTAGGCCTCCAAAAAAGCCTCCTCACTACTTCTGGAATAGCTCAGAGGCCGA
GGCGGCCTCGGCCTCTGCATAAATAAAAAAAATTAGTCAGCCATGGGGCGGAGAATGGGCGGAACTGGGC
GGAGTTAGGGGCGGGATGGGCGGAGTTAGGGGCGGGACTATGGTTGCTGACTAATTGAGATGCGGATCCG
CTGGCACGACAGGTTTCCCGACTGGAAAGCGGGCAGTGAGCGCAACGCAATTAATGTGAGTTAGCTCACT
CATTAGGCACCCCAGGCTTTACACTTTATGCTTCCGGCTCGTATGTTGTGTGGAATTGTGAGCGGATAAC
AATTTCACACAGGAAACAGCTATGACCATGATTACGCCAAGCTGGTCGACGGTGCACCGTCGACCAGCTG
GTCGACGGTGCAGGTCGAGGGATCTCCATAAGAGAAGAGGGACAGCTATGACTGGGAGTAGTCAGGAGAG
GAGGAAAAATCTGGCTAGTAAAACATGTAAGGAAAATTTTAGGGATGTTAAAGAAAAAAATAACACAAAA
CAAAATAT
